Addgene plasmid #219559: pCDNA3-C1-mCherry-LOVPLD
Purpose: ER-targeted LOVPLD
Depositing lab: Jeremy Baskin. Publication: Ultralow Background Membrane Editors for Spatiotemporal Control of Phosphatidic Acid Metabolism and Signaling. Li XL, Tei R, Uematsu M, Baskin JM. ACS Cent Sci. 2024 Jan 30;10(3):543-554. doi: 10.1021/acscentsci.3c01105. eCollection 2024 Mar 27. PubMed 38559292.
Backbone
  Vector backbone: pcDNA3.1
  Backbone size w/o insert (bp): 5352
  Total vector size (bp): 8151
  Vector type: Mammalian Expression
Growth in bacteria
  Bacterial resistance: Ampicillin, 100 μg/mL
  Growth temperature: 37°C
  Growth strain: DH5alpha
  Copy number: High Copy
Gene/Insert
  Gene/Insert name: C1-mCherry-LOVPLD
  Species: Synthetic
  Insert size (bp): 2799
  Tag / fusion protein: mCherry (N terminal on insert)
Terms and licenses: Academic/Nonprofit Terms; Industry Terms: Not Available to Industry
How to cite: pCDNA3-C1-mCherry-LOVPLD was a gift from Jeremy Baskin (Addgene plasmid # 219559 ; http://n2t.net/addgene:219559 ; RRID:Addgene_219559)
