[The description below was written by a language model from this plasmid's Addgene catalogue record and pLannotate feature annotations shown in this document.]
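Description:
pCDNA3-C1-mCherry-LOVPLD is a mammalian expression plasmid of about 8.15 kb built on a pcDNA3.1-type backbone. It is maintained in E. coli through a high-copy ColE1/pUC origin and selected with ampicillin via the β-lactamase gene and its own promoter. The backbone also carries an f1 origin for single-stranded DNA production and an SV40 promoter-driven neomycin phosphotransferase cassette with an SV40 polyadenylation signal, which would allow G418 selection of stably transfected mammalian cells. Short annotated fragments such as the truncated HIV-1 LTR, ble, lacI and bom hits appear to be small backbone remnants rather than functional parts.

The roughly 2.8 kb synthetic insert is transcribed from the CMV immediate early enhancer and promoter and terminated by the bovine growth hormone polyadenylation signal, with flanking T7 and SP6 promoters. The open reading frame begins with a short segment matching rabbit cytochrome P450 2C1, the "C1" of the name. This presumably serves as the N-terminal membrane anchor responsible for the endoplasmic reticulum targeting stated in the record. mCherry follows as a red fluorescent tag for visualising localisation, then a coding region annotated as phospholipase D from Streptomyces antibioticus. The name LOVPLD implies a light-sensitive LOV domain engineered into this enzyme, although the feature table does not annotate a LOV segment separately.

According to the record, the construct provides ER-targeted LOVPLD. It comes from work on low-background membrane editors for spatiotemporal control of phosphatidic acid metabolism and signalling, in which PLD activity generates phosphatidic acid at a chosen organelle membrane.
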