Features (pLannotate 1.2.2; 23 found; start..end, strand, type, name):
     28..80      -  misc_feature   bom (fragment): basis of mobility region from pBR322
    235..614     +  enhancer       CMV enhancer: human cytomegalovirus immediate early enhancer
    615..818     +  promoter       CMV promoter: human cytomegalovirus (CMV) immediate early promoter
    814..847     +  LTR            5' LTR (truncated) (fragment): truncated 5' long terminal repeat (LTR) from HIV-1
    863..881     +  promoter       T7 promoter: promoter for bacteriophage T7 RNA polymerase
    904..984     +  CDS            CYP2C1 (fragment): CP2C1_RABIT - Experimental evidence at protein level: Swiss-Prot protein existence level 1. Cytochromes P450 are a group of heme-thiolate monooxygenases. In liver microsomes, this enzyme is involved in an NADPH-dependent electron transport pathway. It oxidizes a variety of structurally unrelated compounds, including steroids, fatty acids, and xenobiotics. From Oryctolagus cuniculus (Rabbit).
   1030..1734    +  CDS            mCherry: mCherry is a basic (constitutively fluorescent) red fluorescent protein published in 2004, derived from Discosoma sp.. It is reported to be a very rapidly-maturing monomer with low acid sensitivity.
   1738..3657    +  CDS            PLD_STRAT: Experimental evidence at protein level: Swiss-Prot protein existence level 1. From Streptomyces antibioticus.
   3703..3721    -  promoter       SP6 promoter: promoter for bacteriophage SP6 RNA polymerase
   3747..3971    +  polyA_signal   bGH poly(A) signal: bovine growth hormone polyadenylation signal
   3975..3996    +  promoter       SV40 promoter (fragment): SV40 enhancer and early promoter
   4017..4445    +  rep_origin     f1 ori (sequence partly withheld): f1 bacteriophage origin of replication; arrow indicates direction of (+) strand synthesis
   4459..4788    +  promoter       SV40 promoter: SV40 enhancer and early promoter
   4855..5646    +  CDS            neo: KKA2_KLEPN - Also known as kan, nptII. Experimental evidence at protein level: Swiss-Prot protein existence level 1. Resistance to kanamycin, neomycin, paromomycin, ribostamycin, butirosin and gentamicin B. From Klebsiella pneumoniae.
   5670..5828    +  CDS            ble (fragment): BLE_KLEPN - Experimental evidence at protein level: Swiss-Prot protein existence level 1. Binding protein with a strong affinity to the bleomycin family of antibiotics. Binds to CL990; an antimitotic-antibiotic compound. From Klebsiella pneumoniae.
   5823..5944    +  polyA_signal   SV40 poly(A) signal: SV40 polyadenylation signal
   6017..6033    -  protein_bind   lac operator: The lac repressor binds to the lac operator to inhibit transcription in E. coli. This inhibition can be relieved by adding lactose or isopropyl-β-D-thiogalactopyranoside (IPTG). lac repressor encoded by lacI
   6041..6071    -  promoter       lac promoter: promoter for the E. coli lac operon
   6086..6107    -  protein_bind   CAP binding site: CAP binding activates transcription in the presence of cAMP. E. coli catabolite activator protein
   6120..6212    -  CDS            lacI (fragment): lac repressor; lacI; The lac repressor binds to the lac operator to inhibit transcription in E. coli. This inhibition can be relieved by adding lactose or isopropyl-β-D-thiogalactopyranoside (IPTG).
   6395..6983    -  rep_origin     ori: high-copy-number ColE1/pMB1/pBR322/pUC origin of replication
   7154..8014    -  CDS            AmpR: β-lactamase; bla; confers resistance to ampicillin, carbenicillin, and related antibiotics
   8015..8119    -  promoter       AmpR promoter: bla
>Addgene plasmid #219559 | pCDNA3-C1-mCherry-LOVPLD | addgene full sequence | sequence record 433905 | Addgene NGS Result
GACGGATCGGGAGATCTCCCGATCCCCTATGGTGCACTCTCAGTACAATCTGCTCTGATGCCGCATAGTT
AAGCCAGTATCTGCTCCCTGCTTGTGTGTTGGAGGTCGCTGAGTAGTGCGCGAGCAAAATTTAAGCTACA
ACAAGGCAAGGCTTGACCGACAATTGCATGAAGAATCTGCTTAGGGTTAGGCGTTTTGCGCTGCTTCGCG
ATGTACGGGCCAGATATACGCGTTGACATTGATTATTGACTAGTTATTAATAGTAATCAATTACGGGGTC
ATTAGTTCATAGCCCATATATGGAGTTCCGCGTTACATAACTTACGGTAAATGGCCCGCCTGGCTGACCG
CCCAACGACCCCCGCCCATTGACGTCAATAATGACGTATGTTCCCATAGTAACGCCAATAGGGACTTTCC
ATTGACGTCAATGGGTGGAGTATTTACGGTAAACTGCCCACTTGGCAGTACATCAAGTGTATCATATGCC
AAGTACGCCCCCTATTGACGTCAATGACGGTAAATGGCCCGCCTGGCATTATGCCCAGTACATGACCTTA
TGGGACTTTCCTACTTGGCAGTACATCTACGTATTAGTCATCGCTATTACCATGGTGATGCGGTTTTGGC
AGTACATCAATGGGCGTGGATAGCGGTTTGACTCACGGGGATTTCCAAGTCTCCACCCCATTGACGTCAA
TGGGAGTTTGTTTTGGCACCAAAATCAACGGGACTTTCCAAAATGTCGTAACAACTCCGCCCCATTGACG
CAAATGGGCGGTAGGCGTGTACGGTGGGAGGTCTATATAAGCAGAGCTCTCTGGCTAACTAGAGAACCCA
CTGCTTACTGGCTTATCGAAATTAATACGACTCACTATAGGGAGACCCAAGCTTGCCACCATGATGGACC
CTGTGGTCGTGCTGGGGCTGTGCCTGAGCTGTCTGCTGCTGCTGAGCCTGTGGAAGCAGTCCTACGGAGG
CGGGGGATCAACCGGTTCCAGTGGAGGCGGTAGCTCAGGTTCGGGTACCGTGAGCAAGGGCGAGGAGGAT
AACATGGCCATCATCAAGGAGTTCATGCGCTTCAAGGTGCACATGGAGGGCTCCGTGAACGGCCACGAGT
TCGAGATCGAGGGCGAGGGCGAGGGCCGCCCCTACGAGGGCACCCAGACCGCCAAGCTGAAGGTGACCAA
GGGTGGCCCCCTGCCCTTCGCCTGGGACATCCTGTCCCCTCAGTTCATGTACGGCTCCAAGGCCTACGTG
AAGCACCCCGCCGACATCCCCGACTACTTGAAGCTGTCCTTCCCCGAGGGCTTCAAGTGGGAGCGCGTGA
TGAACTTCGAGGACGGCGGCGTGGTGACCGTGACCCAGGACTCCTCCCTGCAGGACGGCGAGTTCATCTA
CAAGGTGAAGCTGCGCGGCACCAACTTCCCCTCCGACGGCCCCGTAATGCAGAAGAAGACCATGGGCTGG
GAGGCCTCCTCCGAGCGGATGTACCCCGAGGACGGCGCCCTGAAGGGCGAGATCAAGCAGAGGCTGAAGC
TGAAGGACGGCGGCCACTACGACGCTGAGGTCAAGACCACCTACAAGGCCAAGAAGCCCGTGCAGCTGCC
CGGCGCCTACAACGTCAACATCAAGTTGGACATCACCTCCCACAACGAGGACTACACCATCGTGGAACAG
TACGAACGCGCCGAGGGCCGCCACTCCACCGGCGGCATGGACGAGCTGTACAAGGGATCCGCAGATTCAG
CTACACCACATTTGGACGCCGTTGAGCAAACATTGAGGCAAGTGTCCCCAGGCCTGGAGGGCGATGTATG
GGAAAGAACTAGTGGAAATAAATTGGACGGAAGTGCCGCTGATCCCAGTGATTGGTTGTTGCAAACCCCA
GGATGTTGGGGCGATGATAGATGCGTTGACAGAGTTGGGACAAAAAGGTTGCTGGCTAAGATGACTGAAA
ATATAGGGAATGCCACCAGAACCGTAGATATTAGTACACTTGCACCTTTCCCAAACGGCGCATTCCAAGA
CGCTATTGTCGCTGGTTTGAAGGAGTCCGCAGCTAGAGGCAATAAGTTGAAAGTTAGGATACTGGTTGGG
GCTGCACCCGTCTACCACATGAATGTAATACCTTCCAAGTATAGGGACGAATTGACTGCAAAACTTGGCA
AAGCCGCAGAAAACATAACTTTGAACGTGGCTAGTATGACTACATCAAAAACAGCTTTCTCCTGGAACCA
TAGCAAAATCTTGGTTGTAGACGGGCAAAGCGCCCTTACTGGTGGAATAAATAGCTGGAAGGATGATTAC
TTGGATACTACTCATCCAGTGTCTGATGTTGATCTTGCACTGACCGGACCAGCTGCAGGCTCTGCCGGTA
GATACCTTGACACTTTGTGGACATGGACCTGCCAAAACAAGAGTAACATCGCTTCCGTCTGGTTTGCAGC
TTCCGGCAACGCAGGGTGCATGGCCACTATGCATAAAGATACAAACCCCAAGGCATCACCTGCCACCGGG
AATGTCCCAATAATAGCCGTTGGAGGGTTGGGCGTTGGCATCAAAGATGTGGACCCCAAGTCCACTTTCA
GGCCCGATCTGCCAACAGCTAGCGATACTAAGTGTGTGGTAGGACTTCACGACAATACTAACGCCGAATT
CGAGTTTCGGGCAACCACACTGGAACGGATCGAGAAAAGCTTCGTGATTACTGATCCGAGACTGCCTGAC
AACCCAATCATTTTTGTGAGCGATTCCTTCCTGCAGCTGACAGAATATTCTCGGGAAGAGATCCTGGGGC
GCAATTGCCGTTTTCTGCAGGGACCCGAGACAGACCGTGCCACTGTTCGGAAAATCAGAGATGCTATTGA
CAACCAGACTGAAGTGACCGTTCAGCTGATCAATTATACCAAGAGCGGCAAGAAGTTCTGGAACGTGTTC
CACCTGCAGCCGATGCGCGATTATAAGGGCGACGTCCAGTACTTCATTGGCGTGCAGCTGGATGGCACCG
AACGTCTTCATGGCGCCGCTGAGCGTGAGGCGGTCTGCCTGGTCAAAAAGACAGCCTTTCAGATTGCTGC
GGCCGCTGATAGAGACTATGATACAGTCAACCCAGAAGAGAGTGCCTTGAGAGCTCTTGTTGCTTCAGCA
AAAAGTCACATTGAAATATCTCAGCAGGATTTGAACGCTACATGTCCACCCTTGCCTAGGTATGACATTA
GATTGTACGATGCCTTGGCTGCTAAAATGGCTGCTGGGGTTAAGGTGAGAATTGTGGTTAGCGACCCAGC
CAACAGGGGCGCAGTGGGCAGTGTGGGTTACAGCCAAATAAAATCACTTAGTGAAATATCAGACACTTTG
AGAAACAGGCTTGCAAATATCACAGGCAGTCAACAAGCTGCCAAAACTGCAATGTGTAGCAATTTGCAGC
TTGCAACCTTTAGATCCTCCCCCAACGACAAATGGGCGGACGGGCATCCTTATGCCCAACACCATAAGTT
GGTTTCCGTCGACTCATCCACATTTTATATCGGTTCAAAAAATTTGTACCCATCCTGGCTGCAAGATTTT
GGCTACATAGTGGAATCCCCAGAGGCTGCCAAGCAACTGGATGCCAAATTGCTTGACCCTCAGTGGAAGT
ACTCACAGGAGACTGCAACAGTGGATTACGCAAGAGGAATCTGCAACGCTTAAGGGCCCTATTCTATAGT
GTCACCTAAATGCTAGAGCTCGCTGATCAGCCTCGACTGTGCCTTCTAGTTGCCAGCCATCTGTTGTTTG
CCCCTCCCCCGTGCCTTCCTTGACCCTGGAAGGTGCCACTCCCACTGTCCTTTCCTAATAAAATGAGGAA
ATTGCATCGCATTGTCTGAGTAGGTGTCATTCTATTCTGGGGGGTGGGGTGGGGCAGGACAGCAAGGGGG
AGGATTGGGAAGACAATAGCAGGCATGCTGGGGATGCGGTGGGCTCTATGGCTTCTGAGGCGGAAAGAAC
CAGCTGGGGCTCTAGGGGGTATCCCC
[124 nt withheld, positions 4017-4140]
C
[91 nt withheld, positions 4142-4232]
A
[49 nt withheld, positions 4234-4282]
CCTTTGACGTTGGAGTCCACGTTCTTT
[37 nt withheld, positions 4310-4346]
ACCCTATCTCGGTCTATTCTTTTGATTTATAAGGGATTTTGCCGATTTCGGCCTATTGGTTAAAAAATGA
GCTGATTTAACAAAAATTTAACGCGAATTAATTCTGTGGAATGTGTGTCAGTTAGGGTGTGGAAAGTCCC
CAGGCTCCCCAGCAGGCAGAAGTATGCAAAGCATGCATCTCAATTAGTCAGCAACCAGGTGTGGAAAGTC
CCCAGGCTCCCCAGCAGGCAGAAGTATGCAAAGCATGCATCTCAATTAGTCAGCAACCATAGTCCCGCCC
CTAACTCCGCCCATCCCGCCCCTAACTCCGCCCAGTTCCGCCCATTCTCCGCCCCATGGCTGACTAATTT
TTTTTATTTATGCAGAGGCCGAGGCCGCCTCTGCCTCTGAGCTATTCCAGAAGTAGTGAGGAGGCTTTTT
TGGAGGCCTAGGCTTTTGCAAAAAGCTCCCGGGAGCTTGTATATCCATTTTCGGATCTGATCAAGAGACA
GGATGAGGATCGTTTCGCATGATTGAACAAGATGGATTGCACGCAGGTTCTCCGGCCGCTTGGGTGGAGA
GGCTATTCGGCTATGACTGGGCACAACAGACAATCGGCTGCTCTGATGCCGCCGTGTTCCGGCTGTCAGC
GCAGGGGCGCCCGGTTCTTTTTGTCAAGACCGACCTGTCCGGTGCCCTGAATGAACTGCAGGACGAGGCA
GCGCGGCTATCGTGGCTGGCCACGACGGGCGTTCCTTGCGCAGCTGTGCTCGACGTTGTCACTGAAGCGG
GAAGGGACTGGCTGCTATTGGGCGAAGTGCCGGGGCAGGATCTCCTGTCATCTCACCTTGCTCCTGCCGA
GAAAGTATCCATCATGGCTGATGCAATGCGGCGGCTGCATACGCTTGATCCGGCTACCTGCCCATTCGAC
CACCAAGCGAAACATCGCATCGAGCGAGCACGTACTCGGATGGAAGCCGGTCTTGTCGATCAGGATGATC
TGGACGAAGAGCATCAGGGGCTCGCGCCAGCCGAACTGTTCGCCAGGCTCAAGGCGCGCATGCCCGACGG
CGAGGATCTCGTCGTGACCCATGGCGATGCCTGCTTGCCGAATATCATGGTGGAAAATGGCCGCTTTTCT
GGATTCATCGACTGTGGCCGGCTGGGTGTGGCGGACCGCTATCAGGACATAGCGTTGGCTACCCGTGATA
TTGCTGAAGAGCTTGGCGGCGAATGGGCTGACCGCTTCCTCGTGCTTTACGGTATCGCCGCTCCCGATTC
GCAGCGCATCGCCTTCTATCGCCTTCTTGACGAGTTCTTCTGAGCGGGACTCTGGGGTTCGAAATGACCG
ACCAAGCGACGCCCAACCTGCCATCACGAGATTTCGATTCCACCGCCGCCTTCTATGAAAGGTTGGGCTT
CGGAATCGTTTTCCGGGACGCCGGCTGGATGATCCTCCAGCGCGGGGATCTCATGCTGGAGTTCTTCGCC
CACCCCAACTTGTTTATTGCAGCTTATAATGGTTACAAATAAAGCAATAGCATCACAAATTTCACAAATA
AAGCATTTTTTTCACTGCATTCTAGTTGTGGTTTGTCCAAACTCATCAATGTATCTTATCATGTCTGTAT
ACCGTCGACCTCTAGCTAGAGCTTGGCGTAATCATGGTCATAGCTGTTTCCTGTGTGAAATTGTTATCCG
CTCACAATTCCACACAACATACGAGCCGGAAGCATAAAGTGTAAAGCCTGGGGTGCCTAATGAGTGAGCT
AACTCACATTAATTGCGTTGCGCTCACTGCCCGCTTTCCAGTCGGGAAACCTGTCGTGCCAGCTGCATTA
ATGAATCGGCCAACGCGCGGGGAGAGGCGGTTTGCGTATTGGGCGCTCTTCCGCTTCCTCGCTCACTGAC
TCGCTGCGCTCGGTCGTTCGGCTGCGGCGAGCGGTATCAGCTCACTCAAAGGCGGTAATACGGTTATCCA
CAGAATCAGGGGATAACGCAGGAAAGAACATGTGAGCAAAAGGCCAGCAAAAGGCCAGGAACCGTAAAAA
GGCCGCGTTGCTGGCGTTTTTCCATAGGCTCCGCCCCCCTGACGAGCATCACAAAAATCGACGCTCAAGT
CAGAGGTGGCGAAACCCGACAGGACTATAAAGATACCAGGCGTTTCCCCCTGGAAGCTCCCTCGTGCGCT
CTCCTGTTCCGACCCTGCCGCTTACCGGATACCTGTCCGCCTTTCTCCCTTCGGGAAGCGTGGCGCTTTC
TCATAGCTCACGCTGTAGGTATCTCAGTTCGGTGTAGGTCGTTCGCTCCAAGCTGGGCTGTGTGCACGAA
CCCCCCGTTCAGCCCGACCGCTGCGCCTTATCCGGTAACTATCGTCTTGAGTCCAACCCGGTAAGACACG
ACTTATCGCCACTGGCAGCAGCCACTGGTAACAGGATTAGCAGAGCGAGGTATGTAGGCGGTGCTACAGA
GTTCTTGAAGTGGTGGCCTAACTACGGCTACACTAGAAGAACAGTATTTGGTATCTGCGCTCTGCTGAAG
CCAGTTACCTTCGGAAAAAGAGTTGGTAGCTCTTGATCCGGCAAACAAACCACCGCTGGTAGCGGTGGTT
TTTTTGTTTGCAAGCAGCAGATTACGCGCAGAAAAAAAGGATCTCAAGAAGATCCTTTGATCTTTTCTAC
GGGGTCTGACGCTCAGTGGAACGAAAACTCACGTTAAGGGATTTTGGTCATGAGATTATCAAAAAGGATC
TTCACCTAGATCCTTTTAAATTAAAAATGAAGTTTTAAATCAATCTAAAGTATATATGAGTAAACTTGGT
CTGACAGTTACCAATGCTTAATCAGTGAGGCACCTATCTCAGCGATCTGTCTATTTCGTTCATCCATAGT
TGCCTGACTCCCCGTCGTGTAGATAACTACGATACGGGAGGGCTTACCATCTGGCCCCAGTGCTGCAATG
ATACCGCGAGACCCACGCTCACCGGCTCCAGATTTATCAGCAATAAACCAGCCAGCCGGAAGGGCCGAGC
GCAGAAGTGGTCCTGCAACTTTATCCGCCTCCATCCAGTCTATTAATTGTTGCCGGGAAGCTAGAGTAAG
TAGTTCGCCAGTTAATAGTTTGCGCAACGTTGTTGCCATTGCTACAGGCATCGTGGTGTCACGCTCGTCG
TTTGGTATGGCTTCATTCAGCTCCGGTTCCCAACGATCAAGGCGAGTTACATGATCCCCCATGTTGTGCA
AAAAAGCGGTTAGCTCCTTCGGTCCTCCGATCGTTGTCAGAAGTAAGTTGGCCGCAGTGTTATCACTCAT
GGTTATGGCAGCACTGCATAATTCTCTTACTGTCATGCCATCCGTAAGATGCTTTTCTGTGACTGGTGAG
TACTCAACCAAGTCATTCTGAGAATAGTGTATGCGGCGACCGAGTTGCTCTTGCCCGGCGTCAATACGGG
ATAATACCGCGCCACATAGCAGAACTTTAAAAGTGCTCATCATTGGAAAACGTTCTTCGGGGCGAAAACT
CTCAAGGATCTTACCGCTGTTGAGATCCAGTTCGATGTAACCCACTCGTGCACCCAACTGATCTTCAGCA
TCTTTTACTTTCACCAGCGTTTCTGGGTGAGCAAAAACAGGAAGGCAAAATGCCGCAAAAAAGGGAATAA
GGGCGACACGGAAATGTTGAATACTCATACTCTTCCTTTTTCAATATTATTGAAGCATTTATCAGGGTTA
TTGTCTCATGAGCGGATACATATTTGAATGTATTTAGAAAAATAAACAAATAGGGGTTCCGCGCACATTT
CCCCGAAAAGTGCCACCTGACGTC
